>Addgene plasmid #73707 | HA-mRIPK3 T231A/S232A-Flag/cHA-pTRIPZ vector | addgene partial sequence | sequence record 140635 | hUBCpro-R 5'-CTAAGGCCGAGTCTTATGAGCAG-3'
GACGCTCGCTGCGCCCTTCGTCTGACGTGGCAGCGCTCGCCGTGAGGAGGGGGGCGCCCGCGGGAGGCGC
CAAAACCCGGCGCGGAGGCCACGCGTTTAAGCGTAATCTGGAACATCGTATGGGTACTCGAGCTACTTGT
CATCGTCGTCCTTGTAGTCCTTGTGGAAGGGCTGCCAGCCCCTACCCCTGCCGAACTGTGCTTGGTCATA
CTTGGCCGAACTTGAGGCAGTAGTTCTTGGTGGTGCTACCAAGGAGTTGTAGTTCCCAATCTGCACTTCA
GAACAGTTGTTGAAGACGAGAGCCGGTGGCCCTGTCATTGGATTCGGTGGGGTCCAGGGATACCAAGGAG
TGCCGTGTCTTCCATCTCCCTGATTCCTTTGGGGGTGAGGACCGGGAGTCTCAGTAAAGACTGGCCCAGG
TGTTGTGCCTCTGAAGGGTAAAGTATGTGGAATCTGAGGAGTGCCAGCCACGGGGTCAGAAGATGTCCTT
GCTGGTGTGGCAGGCCCAACTGATGTGTCCTGTGCTTGCCTCTCAGGACATTTTCCAGGAACTGGTCCGG
AGGGTTCCTCCAAATGCAGGCGGTCCAGCATTTTAGAAACCATGGTTTCCCTCGGGCAATCCATTTCTGT
GCCTCTTTGGCTTGGCTCTCTGGCAGACAAGTTTCTGCCACTGCTTCTGTGCTGAGACAGATAATGCTTT
ACCTCGGAGACAGCAGCATCTACCTTGTCCTTTACCAGATTGTAAACTTCATTGGTTTTTGGTTCGCAGT
CCTGGAAGGATGGCCTGTTT
