>Addgene plasmid #73707 | HA-mRIPK3 T231A/S232A-Flag/cHA-pTRIPZ vector | addgene partial sequence | sequence record 140687 | LNCX 5'-AGCTCGTTTAGTGAACCGTCAGATC-3'
CAGACTACGCTTCTTCTGTCAAGTTATGGCCTACTGGTGCGTCAGCGGTTCCTCTGGTGAGCCGTGAAGA
ACTGAAGAAGCTGGAGTTTGTGGGCAAAGGAGGGTTCGGAGTCGTGTTCCGGGCACACCACAGAACATGG
AACCATGATGTAGCAGTCAAGATCGTGAACTCGAAGAAGATATCCTGGGAGGTGAAGGCTATGGTTAATC
TTCGTAATGAGAACGTTCTGCTCCTGCTGGGGGTCACTGAGGACCTCCAGTGGGACTTCGTGTCCGGGCA
GGCTCTGGTGACAAGATTCATGGAGAATGGCTCCCTCGCAGGGCTGCTGCAACCCGAGTGCCCTCGGCCC
TGGCCACTCCTCTGTCGCCTGCTGCAGGAAGTGGTGCTGGGGATGTGCTACCTACACAGCTTGAACCCTC
CGCTCCTGCACCGGGACCTCAAGCCCTCTAACATTCTGCTGGATCCAGAGCTCCACGCCAAGCTAGCAGA
TTTTGGCCTGTCCACGTTTCAGGGAGGGTCCCAGTCAGGGTCAGGATCAGGATCAGGATCCAGGGACTCT
GGGGGCACCCTAGCGTACTTGGACCCAGAGCTGTTATTTGATGTCAACCTGAAGGCTTCTAAAGCGAGTG
ATGTCTACAGCTTTGGGATCCTCGTGTGGGCAGTGCTGGCTGGCAGAGAAGCTGAGTTGGTAGACAAGGC
TGCACTAATCCGGGAAACAGTGTGTGACAGGCAGAGTCGTCCTCCACTGACAGAGCTGCCTCCAGGTAGC
CCTGAGACTCCCGGCTTGGAA
