[The description below was written by a language model from this plasmid's Addgene catalogue record.]
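Description:
HA-mRIPK3 T231A/S232A-Flag/cHA-pTRIPZ vector is a lentiviral mammalian expression plasmid built on the pTRIPZ backbone (about 12.3 kb without insert), a commercial vector designed around tetracycline/doxycycline-regulated expression. It is propagated in bacteria under ampicillin selection, and the use of a recombination-reducing strain is consistent with the repeat-containing nature of lentiviral plasmids; the copy number is not recorded. Transduced or transfected mammalian cells are selected with puromycin.

The payload is mouse Ripk3 (receptor-interacting protein kinase 3, also called Rip3), cloned by restriction enzymes between EcoRI and XhoI sites, both of which remain intact. The coding sequence carries two alanine substitutions, T231A and S232A. These residues are generally known as phosphorylation sites on mouse RIPK3 involved in engaging MLKL during necroptosis, so the mutant would be expected to serve as a non-phosphorylatable variant, although the record itself states only that it is a mutant. Expression is driven by a promoter listed as CMV/tet, meaning a tetracycline-responsive element coupled to a minimal CMV promoter, which allows induction with doxycycline in the presence of the reverse tet transactivator normally supplied by pTRIPZ. The protein is tagged with an N-terminal HA epitope contributed by the modified backbone and a C-terminal Flag epitope on the insert, permitting detection and immunoprecipitation; the "cHA" in the name is not further explained by the record.

The stated purpose is lentiviral expression of the mRIPK3 mutant, for example to generate stable, inducible cell lines for comparison with wild-type RIPK3. No feature table was provided, so the individual viral and regulatory elements cannot be confirmed here.
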