Addgene plasmid #73707: HA-mRIPK3 T231A/S232A-Flag/cHA-pTRIPZ vector
Purpose: lentiviral expression of mRIPK3 mutant
Depositing lab: Francis Chan. Depositing organization: University of Massachusetts, Worcester.
Backbone
  Vector backbone: pTRIPZ
  Backbone manufacturer: GE Dharmacon
  Backbone size w/o insert (bp): 12300
  Vector type: Mammalian Expression, Lentiviral
  Selectable markers: Puromycin
Growth in bacteria
  Bacterial resistance: Ampicillin, 100 μg/mL
  Growth temperature: 37°C
  Growth strain: NEB Stable
  Copy number: Unknown
Gene/Insert
  Gene/Insert name: RIPK3
  Species: M. musculus (mouse)
  Mutation: T231A/S232A
  Entrez Gene: Ripk3 (a.k.a. 2610528K09Rik, Rip3)
  Promoter: CMV/tet
  Tag / fusion protein: HA (N terminal on backbone); Flag (C terminal on insert)
  Cloning method: Restriction Enzyme; 5′ cloning site EcoRI (not destroyed); 3′ cloning site XhoI (not destroyed)
  Sequencing primers: 5′ acggtgggaggcctatataagc; 3′ tcgctgcgcccttcgtctgacg
Terms and licenses: Academic/Nonprofit Terms; Industry Terms: Not Available to Industry
How to cite: HA-mRIPK3 T231A/S232A-Flag/cHA-pTRIPZ vector was a gift from Francis Chan (Addgene plasmid # 73707 ; http://n2t.net/addgene:73707 ; RRID:Addgene_73707)
